Addgene plasmid #224532: p3E-IRES-H2A-mCherry-SV40-pA (JDW 1256)
Purpose: A Gateway compatible 3' entry clone containing an IRES H2A mCherry followed by a polyA
Depositing lab: Joshua Wythe. Depositing organization: University of Virginia. Publication: Multisite Assembly of Gateway Induced Clones (MAGIC): a flexible cloning toolbox with diverse applications in vertebrate model systems. Gillespie W, Zhang Y, Ruiz OE, Cerda J, Ortiz-Guzman J, Turner WD, Largoza G, Sherman M, Mosser LE, Fujimoto E, Chien CB, Kwan KM, Arenkiel BR, Devine WP, Wythe JD. bioRxiv [Preprint]. 2024 Jul 13:2024.07.13.603267. doi: 10.1101/2024.07.13.603267. PubMed 39026881.
Backbone
  Vector backbone: pDONR P2R P3
  Vector type: Gateway cloning
Growth in bacteria
  Bacterial resistance: Kanamycin, 50 μg/mL
  Growth temperature: 37°C
  Growth strain: DH5alpha
  Copy number: High Copy
Gene/Insert
  Gene/Insert name: IRES-H2A-mCherry-SV40pA
  Species: Synthetic
  Cloning method: Gateway Cloning
Terms and licenses: Academic/Nonprofit Terms; Industry Terms: Not Available to Industry
Depositor comments: Please visit https://doi.org/10.1101/2024.07.13.603267 for bioRxiv preprint.
How to cite: p3E-IRES-H2A-mCherry-SV40-pA (JDW 1256) was a gift from Joshua Wythe (Addgene plasmid # 224532 ; http://n2t.net/addgene:224532 ; RRID:Addgene_224532)
