[The description below was written by a language model from this plasmid's Addgene catalogue record and pLannotate feature annotations shown in this document.]
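Description:
p3E-IRES-H2A-mCherry-SV40-pA (JDW 1256) is a Gateway 3' entry clone built in the pDONR P2R-P3 backbone and belonging to a multisite Gateway cloning toolbox intended for vertebrate model systems. It is a 4,597 nt bacterial plasmid maintained at high copy through a ColE1/pUC-type origin and selected with kanamycin via an aminoglycoside phosphotransferase gene. The annotation also picks up remnants of lac regulatory sequence (lacI and lacZα fragments, CAP site, lac promoter and operator) and small bom and rop fragments, which appear to be backbone remnants rather than working parts of the payload.

The insert sits between an attR2 site and a downstream site annotated as an attB3 core overlapping an attL-type fragment, consistent with the attR2/attL3 flanks expected of a 3' entry clone. It has no promoter of its own. It begins with an EMCV internal ribosome entry site (IRES2), followed by a histone H2A coding sequence (best matched by the annotator to the H2A.Z-type variant H2AV) joined to the red fluorescent protein mCherry, and ends with an SV40 polyadenylation signal. A short H-Ras fragment and a T7 promoter fragment are annotated between mCherry and the poly(A) signal; the record does not explain them, and they may be carry-over from a parental construct.

In a multisite LR reaction with a 5' promoter entry clone, a middle entry clone carrying a gene of interest, and a destination vector, this element is placed downstream of the gene. The resulting bicistronic transcript allows cap-independent translation of the histone fusion, which should label the chromatin, and so the nuclei, of expressing cells in red. This reports transgene expression without tagging the protein of interest.
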