Features (pLannotate 1.2.2; 18 found; start..end, strand, type, name):
    114..923     +  CDS            KanR: aminoglycoside phosphotransferase; aph(3')-Ia; confers resistance to kanamycin in bacteria or G418 (Geneticin®) in eukaryotes
   1101..1689    +  rep_origin     ori: high-copy-number ColE1/pMB1/pBR322/pUC origin of replication
   1872..1964    +  CDS            lacI (fragment): lac repressor; lacI; The lac repressor binds to the lac operator to inhibit transcription in E. coli. This inhibition can be relieved by adding lactose or isopropyl-β-D-thiogalactopyranoside (IPTG).
   1977..1998    +  protein_bind   CAP binding site: CAP binding activates transcription in the presence of cAMP. E. coli catabolite activator protein
   2013..2043    +  promoter       lac promoter: promoter for the E. coli lac operon
   2051..2067    +  protein_bind   lac operator: The lac repressor binds to the lac operator to inhibit transcription in E. coli. This inhibition can be relieved by adding lactose or isopropyl-β-D-thiogalactopyranoside (IPTG). lac repressor encoded by lacI
   2105..2122    -  CDS            lacZα (fragment): LacZα fragment of β-galactosidase; lacZ fragment
   2131..2254    -  protein_bind   attR2: mutant version of attR; recombination site for the Gateway® LR reaction LR Clonase™
   2263..2849    +  misc_feature   IRES2: internal ribosome entry site (IRES) of the encephalomyocarditis virus (EMCV)
   2850..3233    +  CDS            H2AZ2: H2AV_CHICK - Also known as H2AF. Experimental evidence at protein level: Swiss-Prot protein existence level 1. Variant histone H2A which replaces conventional H2A in a subset of nucleosomes. Nucleosomes wrap and compact DNA into chromatin, limiting DNA accessibility to the cellular machineries which require DNA as a template. Histones thereby play a central role in transcription regulation, DNA repair, DNA replication and chromosomal stability. DNA accessibility is regulated via a complex set of post- translational modifications of histones, also called histone code, and nucleosome remodeling.
   3246..3953    +  CDS            mCherry: mCherry is a basic (constitutively fluorescent) red fluorescent protein published in 2004, derived from Discosoma sp.. It is reported to be a very rapidly-maturing monomer with low acid sensitivity.
   3993..4055    +  CDS            H-Ras (fragment): human small GTPase proto-oncoprotein
   4063..4080    -  promoter       T7 promoter (fragment): promoter for bacteriophage T7 RNA polymerase
   4085..4219    -  polyA_signal   SV40 poly(A) signal: SV40 polyadenylation signal
   4314..4334    -  protein_bind   attB3: mutant version of attB; core recombination site for the Gateway® BP reaction BP Clonase™
   4325..4409    -  protein_bind   attL1 (fragment): mutant version of attL; recombination site for the Gateway® LR reaction LR Clonase™
   4415..4461    -  misc_feature   bom (fragment): basis of mobility region from pBR322
   4563..7       -  CDS            rop (fragment) (across the origin): Rop protein, which maintains plasmids at low copy number; rop
>Addgene plasmid #224532 | p3E-IRES-H2A-mCherry-SV40-pA (JDW 1256) | addgene full sequence | sequence record 446893 | Addgene NGS Result
TGCAGCTCTGGCCCGTGTCTCAAAATCTCTGATGTTACATTGCACAAGATAAAAATATATCATCATGAAC
AATAAAACTGTCTGCTTACATAAACAGTAATACAAGGGGTGTTATGAGCCATATTCAACGGGAAACGTCG
AGGCCGCGATTAAATTCCAACATGGATGCTGATTTATATGGGTATAAATGGGCTCGCGATAATGTCGGGC
AATCAGGTGCGACAATCTATCGCTTGTATGGGAAGCCCGATGCGCCAGAGTTGTTTCTGAAACATGGCAA
AGGTAGCGTTGCCAATGATGTTACAGATGAGATGGTCAGACTAAACTGGCTGACGGAATTTATGCCTCTT
CCGACCATCAAGCATTTTATCCGTACTCCTGATGATGCATGGTTACTCACCACTGCGATCCCCGGAAAAA
CAGCATTCCAGGTATTAGAAGAATATCCTGATTCAGGTGAAAATATTGTTGATGCGCTGGCAGTGTTCCT
GCGCCGGTTGCATTCGATTCCTGTTTGTAATTGTCCTTTTAACAGCGATCGCGTATTTCGTCTCGCTCAG
GCGCAATCACGAATGAATAACGGTTTGGTTGATGCGAGTGATTTTGATGACGAGCGTAATGGCTGGCCTG
TTGAACAAGTCTGGAAAGAAATGCATAAACTTTTGCCATTCTCACCGGATTCAGTCGTCACTCATGGTGA
TTTCTCACTTGATAACCTTATTTTTGACGAGGGGAAATTAATAGGTTGTATTGATGTTGGACGAGTCGGA
ATCGCAGACCGATACCAGGATCTTGCCATCCTATGGAACTGCCTCGGTGAGTTTTCTCCTTCATTACAGA
AACGGCTTTTTCAAAAATATGGTATTGATAATCCTGATATGAATAAATTGCAGTTTCATTTGATGCTCGA
TGAGTTTTTCTAATCAGAATTGGTTAATTGGTTGTAACATTATTCAGATTGGGCTTGATTTAAAACTTCA
TTTTTAATTTAAAAGGATCTAGGTGAAGATCCTTTTTGATAATCTCATGACCAAAATCCCTTAACGTGAG
TTTTCGTTCCACTGAGCGTCAGACCCCGTAGAAAAGATCAAAGGATCTTCTTGAGATCCTTTTTTTCTGC
GCGTAATCTGCTGCTTGCAAACAAAAAAACCACCGCTACCAGCGGTGGTTTGTTTGCCGGATCAAGAGCT
ACCAACTCTTTTTCCGAAGGTAACTGGCTTCAGCAGAGCGCAGATACCAAATACTGTTCTTCTAGTGTAG
CCGTAGTTAGGCCACCACTTCAAGAACTCTGTAGCACCGCCTACATACCTCGCTCTGCTAATCCTGTTAC
CAGTGGCTGCTGCCAGTGGCGATAAGTCGTGTCTTACCGGGTTGGACTCAAGACGATAGTTACCGGATAA
GGCGCAGCGGTCGGGCTGAACGGGGGGTTCGTGCACACAGCCCAGCTTGGAGCGAACGACCTACACCGAA
CTGAGATACCTACAGCGTGAGCTATGAGAAAGCGCCACGCTTCCCGAAGGGAGAAAGGCGGACAGGTATC
CGGTAAGCGGCAGGGTCGGAACAGGAGAGCGCACGAGGGAGCTTCCAGGGGGAAACGCCTGGTATCTTTA
TAGTCCTGTCGGGTTTCGCCACCTCTGACTTGAGCGTCGATTTTTGTGATGCTCGTCAGGGGGGCGGAGC
CTATGGAAAAACGCCAGCAACGCGGCCTTTTTACGGTTCCTGGCCTTTTGCTGGCCTTTTGCTCACATGT
TCTTTCCTGCGTTATCCCCTGATTCTGTGGATAACCGTATTACCGCCTTTGAGTGAGCTGATACCGCTCG
CCGCAGCCGAACGACCGAGCGCAGCGAGTCAGTGAGCGAGGAAGCGGAAGAGCGCCCAATACGCAAACCG
CCTCTCCCCGCGCGTTGGCCGATTCATTAATGCAGCTGGCACGACAGGTTTCCCGACTGGAAAGCGGGCA
GTGAGCGCAACGCAATTAATGTGAGTTAGCTCACTCATTAGGCACCCCAGGCTTTACACTTTATGCTTCC
GGCTCGTATGTTGTGTGGAATTGTGAGCGGATAACAATTTCACACAGGAAACAGCTATGACCATGATTAC
ACCATGTAAAACGACGGCCAGTCTTAAGCCCATAGTGACTGCATATGTTGTGTTTTACAGTATTATGTAG
TCTGTTTTTTATGCAAAATCTAATTTAATATATTGATATTTATATCATTTTACGTTTCTCGTTCAACTTT
CTTGTACAAAGTGGCATCGATACCCCTCTCCCTCCCCCCCCCCTAACGTTACTGGCCGAAGCCGCTTGGA
ATAAGGCCGGTGTGCGTTTGTCTATATGTTATTTTCCACCATATTGCCGTCTTTTGGCAATGTGAGGGCC
CGGAAACCTGGCCCTGTCTTCTTGACGAGCATTCCTAGGGGTCTTTCCCCTCTCGCCAAAGGAATGCAAG
GTCTGTTGAATGTCGTGAAGGAAGCAGTTCCTCTGGAAGCTTCTTGAAGACAAACAACGTCTGTAGCGAC
CCTTTGCAGGCAGCGGAACCCCCCACCTGGCGACAGGTGCCTCTGCGGCCAAAAGCCACGTGTATAAGAT
ACACCTGCAAAGGCGGCACAACCCCAGTGCCACGTTGTGAGTTGGATAGTTGTGGAAAGAGTCAAATGGC
TCTCCTCAAGCGTATTCAACAAGGGGCTGAAGGATGCCCAGAAGGTACCCCATTGTATGGGATCTGATCT
GGGGCCTCGGTACACATGCTTTACATGTGTTTAGTCGAGGTTAAAAAAACGTCTAGGCCCCCCGAACCAC
GGGGACGTGGTTTTCCTTTGAAAAACACGATGATAATATGGCCACAACCATGGCAGGTGGAAAAGCAGGT
AAAGACAGTGGAAAAGCCAAGACGAAAGCCGTCTCCAGATCTCAGAGAGCTGGTCTGCAGTTCCCTGTAG
GTCGTATCCACAGGCACCTGAAGACCCGAACCACCAGCCATGGCCGTGTCGGAGCTACAGCTGCGGTTTA
CAGTGCTGCTATCCTGGAGTATCTCACCGCTGAGGTGCTGGAGTTGGCTGGAAACGCTTCTAAGGATCTG
AAGGTGAAGCGAATCACTCCCAGACATTTACAGCTGGCCATCCGCGGAGACGAGGAGCTGGACTCGCTTA
TCAAGGCCACCATTGCTGGAGGAGGAGTCATTCCTCACATCCACAAGTCTCTGATTGGTAAGAAGGGCCA
GCAGAAAACCGCAGGATCCGGGGGGATGGTGAGCAAGGGCGAGGAGGACAACATGGCCATCATCAAGGAG
TTCATGCGCTTCAAGGTGCACATGGAGGGCTCCGTGAACGGCCACGAGTTCGAGATCGAGGGCGAGGGCG
AGGGCCGCCCCTACGAGGGCACCCAGACCGCCAAGCTGAAGGTGACCAAGGGCGGCCCCCTGCCCTTCGC
CTGGGACATCCTGTCCCCTCAGTTCATGTACGGCTCCAAGGCCTACGTGAAGCACCCCGCCGACATCCCC
GACTACTTGAAGCTGTCCTTCCCCGAGGGCTTCAAGTGGGAGCGCGTGATGAACTTCGAGGACGGCGGCG
TGGTGACCGTGACCCAGGACTCCTCCCTGCAGGACGGCGAGTTCATCTACAAGGTGAAGCTGCGCGGCAC
CAACTTCCCCTCCGACGGCCCCGTAATGCAGAAGAAGACCATGGGCTGGGAGGCCTCCTCCGAGCGGATG
TACCCCGAGGACGGCGCCCTGAAGGGCGAGATCAAGCAGAGGCTGAAGCTGAAGGACGGCGGCCACTACG
ACGCCGAGGTCAAGACCACCTACAAGGCCAAGAAGCCCGTGCAGCTGCCCGGCGCCTACAACGTCAACAT
CAAGCTGGACATCACCTCCCACAACGAGGACTACACCATCGTGGAACAGTACGAGCGCGCCGAGGGCCGC
CACTCCACCGGCGGCATGGACGAGCTGTACAAGTAATAACTCGAGGGAGGAGGGTCGACAAGATCTACTA
GTAAGCTGAACCCTCCTGATGAGAGTGGCCCCGGCTGCATGAGCTGCAAGTGTGTGCTCTCCTGAACCCG
GGCTATAGTGAGTCGTATTACGTAGATCCAGACATGATAAGATACATTGATGAGTTTGGACAAACCACAA
CTAGAATGCAGTGAAAAAAATGCTTTATTTGTGAAATTTGTGATGCTATTGCTTTATTTGTAACCATTAT
AAGCTGCAATAAACAAGTTAACAACAACAATTGCATTCATTTTATGTTTCAGGTTCAGGGGGAGGTGTGG
GAGGTTTTTTCTGCTCTAGAAGCGCTCGAATTCGGCACGCGTTCAACTTTATTATACAAAGTTGGCATTA
TAAAAAAGCATTGCTTATCAATTTGTTGCAACGAACAGGTCACTATCAGTCAAAATAAAATCATTATTTA
ATCAGGTGCACTCTCAGTACAATCTGCTCTGATGCCGCATAGTTAAGCCAGCCCCGACACCCGCCAACAC
CCGCTGACGCGCCCTGACGGGCTTGTCTGCTCCCGGCATCCGCTTACAGACAAGCTGTGACCGTCTCCGG
GAGCTGCATGTGTCAGAGGTTTTCACCGTCATCACCGAAACGCGCGA
